>Addgene plasmid #35507 | pAAV-Ef1a-DIO hChR2(E123A)-EYFP | addgene full sequence | sequence record 196788 | Addgene NGS Result
GCCTTTTTACGGTTCCTGGCCTTTTGCTGGCCTTTTGCTCACATGTCCTGCAGGCAGCTGCGCGCTCGCT
CGCTCACTGAGGCCGCCCGGGCGTCGGGCGACCTTTGGTCGCCCGGCCTCAGTGAGCGAGCGAGCGCGCA
GAGAGGGAGTGGCCAACTCCATCACTAGGGGTTCCTGCGGCCGCACGCGTAAGCTTTGCAAAGATGGATA
AAGTTTTAAACAGAGAGGAATCTTTGCAGCTAATGGACCTTCTAGGTCTTGAAAGGAGTGGGAATTGGCT
CCGGTGCCCGTCAGTGGGCAGAGCGCACATCGCCCACAGTCCCCGAGAAGTTGGGGGGAGGGGTCGGCAA
TTGAACCGGTGCCTAGAGAAGGTGGCGCGGGGTAAACTGGGAAAGTGATGTCGTGTACTGGCTCCGCCTT
TTTCCCGAGGGTGGGGGAGAACCGTATATAAGTGCAGTAGTCGCCGTGAACGTTCTTTTTCGCAACGGGT
TTGCCGCCAGAACACAGGTAAGTGCCGTGTGTGGTTCCCGCGGGCCTGGCCTCTTTACGGGTTATGGCCC
TTGCGTGCCTTGAATTACTTCCACCTGGCTGCAGTACGTGATTCTTGATCCCGAGCTTCGGGTTGGAAGT
GGGTGGGAGAGTTCGAGGCCTTGCGCTTAAGGAGCCCCTTCGCCTCGTGCTTGAGTTGAGGCCTGGCCTG
GGCGCTGGGGCCGCCGCGTGCGAATCTGGTGGCACCTTCGCGCCTGTCTCGCTGCTTTCGATAAGTCTCT
AGCCATTTAAAATTTTTGATGACCTGCTGCGACGCTTTTTTTCTGGCAAGATAGTCTTGTAAATGCGGGC
CAAGATCTGCACACTGGTATTTCGGTTTTTGGGGCCGCGGGCGGCGACGGGGCCCGTGCGTCCCAGCGCA
CATGTTCGGCGAGGCGGGGCCTGCGAGCGCGGCCACCGAGAATCGGACGGGGGTAGTCTCAAGCTGGCCG
GCCTGCTCTGGTGCCTGGCCTCGCGCCGCCGTGTATCGCCCCGCCCTGGGCGGCAAGGCTGGCCCGGTCG
GCACCAGTTGCGTGAGCGGAAAGATGGCCGCTTCCCGGCCCTGCTGCAGGGAGCTCAAAATGGAGGACGC
GGCGCTCGGGAGAGCGGGCGGGTGAGTCACCCACACAAAGGAAAAGGGCCTTTCCGTCCTCAGCCGTCGC
TTCATGTGACTCCACGGAGTACCGGGCGCCGTCCAGGCACCTCGATTAGTTCTCGAGCTTTTGGAGTACG
TCGTCTTTAGGTTGGGGGGAGGGGTTTTATGCGATGGAGTTTCCCCACACTGAGTGGGTGGAGACTGAAG
TTAGGCCAGCTTGGCACTTGATGTAATTCTCCTTGGAATTTGCCCTTTTTGAGTTTGGATCTTGGTTCAT
TCTCAAGCCTCAGACAGTGGTTCAAAGTTTTTTTCTTCCATTTCAGGTGTCGTGAGGTACCGGATCCTCT
AGAGTCGACTCCGGAATAACTTCGTATAGGATACTTTATACGAAGTTATGCAGAATGGTAGCTGGATTGT
AGCTGCTATTAGCAATATGAAACCTCTTAATAACTTCGTATAGCATACATTATACGAAGTTATGGCGCGC
CCTATTACTTGTACAGCTCGTCCATGCCGAGAGTGATCCCGGCGGCGGTCACGAACTCCAGCAGGACCAT
GTGATCGCGCTTCTCGTTGGGGTCTTTGCTCAGGGCGGACTGGTAGCTCAGGTAGTGGTTGTCGGGCAGC
AGCACGGGGCCGTCGCCGATGGGGGTGTTCTGCTGGTAGTGGTCGGCGAGCTGCACGCTGCCGTCCTCGA
TGTTGTGGCGGATCTTGAAGTTCACCTTGATGCCGTTCTTCTGCTTGTCGGCCATGATATAGACGTTGTG
GCTGTTGTAGTTGTACTCCAGCTTGTGCCCCAGGATGTTGCCGTCCTCCTTGAAGTCGATGCCCTTCAGC
TCGATGCGGTTCACCAGGGTGTCGCCCTCGAACTTCACCTCGGCGCGGGTCTTGTAGTTGCCGTCGTCCT
TGAAGAAGATGGTGCGCTCCTGGACGTAGCCTTCGGGCATGGCGGACTTGAAGAAGTCGTGCTGCTTCAT
GTGGTCGGGGTAGCGGGCGAAGCACTGCAGGCCGTAGCCGAAGGTGGTCACGAGGGTGGGCCAGGGCACG
GGCAGCTTGCCGGTGGTGCAGATGAACTTCAGGGTCAGCTTGCCGTAGGTGGCATCGCCCTCGCCCTCGC
CGGACACGCTGAACTTGTGGCCGTTTACGTCGCCGTCCAGCTCGACCAGGATGGGCACCACCCCGGTGAA
CAGCTCCTCGCCCTTGCTCACCATGGTGGCGGCCGCTGGCACGGCTCCGGCCTCGGCTTCGTCTTCGACG
AGAGTCTCGACCTCGATCTCCGTTCCGCCGATGTTCAGTTTGGTGGTTTTGCGGATATCTCCGTGAATCA
ATATGTGCTCGTGGATCAGGACGCGCAGGTAGTGTCCCAACAACCCCCAACAATTTTTACTCATCAGATC
AATAATCGTGTGACCTACGGTGGAGCCATAGACGCTCAGGACGCCAAAACCTTCGGGCCCCAAAATGAAG
AGAATTGGGAACATACCCCAGCTCACGAAAAACAGCCATGCCATGCCGGTCACGACCTGGCGGCACCGAC
CCTTTGGCACAGTATGATAACCCTCGATATATGCTTTGGCGGCGTGAAAAAATGTGTTCGCGCCATAGCA
CAATCCAAGACAAAAGAAGATGACTTTAACATAGCCGGTTGCCATGGCGCTGGTAGCCCCCCACACGATA
GTCCCGATGTCTGAGACAAGGAGTCCCATGGTTCTCCTGCTGTAGTCGTTGCTCAGGCCGGTGAGGTTGC
TCAGGTGGATAAGGATGACAGGACAAGTGAGCAGCCAGGCTGCATAGCGCAGCCACTGCACCCGGTGTCC
TGTGGCAAGGTAGAGCATAGAGGGATTCTTAAACTCAAAAAAGAACTCGAGAATCACCTTAACCATTTCA
ATGGCGCACACATAGATCTCCTCCCAGCCGCATGTAGATTTCCAGGTTTGGTAGGCATAGAACATCAGCA
GCAAAATGCTGAATCCTGCTGCAAGCCACTGCAGGACATTTGACGCGGTCTGAGCGCCGTTCGTGCCGCG
AGATTCAATCCATCCGGCACAGTAACATTGATCCTCAGGGACCAGGACGGACCCGTTCACCACCACAGGA
TTAGTAACGAACAAAAGTTCGCGTCCGACGGCAGACAAAGCGCCGCCATAGTCCATGGTGGCTAGCATAA
CTTCGTATAAAGTATCCTATACGAAGTTATTTGCCTTAACCCAGAAATTATCACTGTTATTCTTTAGAAT
GGTGCAAAGAATAACTTCGTATAATGTATGCTATACGAAGTTATGAATTCGATATCAAGCTTATCGATAA
TCAACCTCTGGATTACAAAATTTGTGAAAGATTGACTGGTATTCTTAACTATGTTGCTCCTTTTACGCTA
TGTGGATACGCTGCTTTAATGCCTTTGTATCATGCTATTGCTTCCCGTATGGCTTTCATTTTCTCCTCCT
TGTATAAATCCTGGTTGCTGTCTCTTTATGAGGAGTTGTGGCCCGTTGTCAGGCAACGTGGCGTGGTGTG
CACTGTGTTTGCTGACGCAACCCCCACTGGTTGGGGCATTGCCACCACCTGTCAGCTCCTTTCCGGGACT
TTCGCTTTCCCCCTCCCTATTGCCACGGCGGAACTCATCGCCGCCTGCCTTGCCCGCTGCTGGACAGGGG
CTCGGCTGTTGGGCACTGACAATTCCGTGGTGTTGTCGGGGAAATCATCGTCCTTTCCTTGGCTGCTCGC
CTATGTTGCCACCTGGATTCTGCGCGGGACGTCCTTCTGCTACGTCCCTTCGGCCCTCAATCCAGCGGAC
CTTCCTTCCCGCGGCCTGCTGCCGGCTCTGCGGCCTCTTCCGCGTCTTCGCCTTCGCCCTCAGACGAGTC
GGATCTCCCTTTGGGCCGCCTCCCCGCATCGATACCGAGCGCTGCTCGAGAGATCTACGGGTGGCATCCC
TGTGACCCCTCCCCAGTGCCTCTCCTGGCCCTGGAAGTTGCCACTCCAGTGCCCACCAGCCTTGTCCTAA
TAAAATTAAGTTGCATCATTTTGTCTGACTAGGTGTCCTTCTATAATATTATGGGGTGGAGGGGGGTGGT
ATGGAGCAAGGGGCAAGTTGGGAAGACAACCTGTAGGGCCTGCGGGGTCTATTGGGAACCAAGCTGGAGT
GCAGTGGCACAATCTTGGCTCACTGCAATCTCCGCCTCCTGGGTTCAAGCGATTCTCCTGCCTCAGCCTC
CCGAGTTGTTGGGATTCCAGGCATGCATGACCAGGCTCAGCTAATTTTTGTTTTTTTGGTAGAGACGGGG
TTTCACCATATTGGCCAGGCTGGTCTCCAACTCCTAATCTCAGGTGATCTACCCACCTTGGCCTCCCAAA
TTGCTGGGATTACAGGCGTGAACCACTGCTCCCTTCCCTGTCCTTCTGATTTTGTAGGTAACCACGTGCG
GACCGAGCGGCCGCAGGAACCCCTAGTGATGGAGTTGGCCACTCCCTCTCTGCGCGCTCGCTCGCTCACT
GAGGCCGGGCGACCAAAGGTCGCCCGACGCCCGGGCTTTGCCCGGGCGGCCTCAGTGAGCGAGCGAGCGC
GCAGCTGCCTGCAGGGGCGCCTGATGCGGTATTTTCTCCTTACGCATCTGTGCGGTATTTCACACCGCAT
A
[95 nt withheld, positions 4762-4856]
T
[46 nt withheld, positions 4858-4903]
C
[141 nt withheld, positions 4905-5045]
CCTTTGACGTTGGAGTCCACGTTCTTT
[37 nt withheld, positions 5073-5109]
ACTCTATCTCGGGCTATTCTTTTGATTTATAAGGGATTTTGCCGATTTCGGTCTATTGGTTAAAAAATGA
GCTGATTTAACAAAAATTTAACGCGAATTTTAACAAAATATTAACGTTTACAATTTTATGGTGCACTCTC
AGTACAATCTGCTCTGATGCCGCATAGTTAAGCCAGCCCCGACACCCGCCAACACCCGCTGACGCGCCCT
GACGGGCTTGTCTGCTCCCGGCATCCGCTTACAGACAAGCTGTGACCGTCTCCGGGAGCTGCATGTGTCA
GAGGTTTTCACCGTCATCACCGAAACGCGCGAGACGAAAGGGCCTCGTGATACGCCTATTTTTATAGGTT
AATGTCATGATAATAATGGTTTCTTAGACGTCAGGTGGCACTTTTCGGGGAAATGTGCGCGGAACCCCTA
TTTGTTTATTTTTCTAAATACATTCAAATATGTATCCGCTCATGAGACAATAACCCTGATAAATGCTTCA
ATAATATTGAAAAAGGAAGAGTATGAGTATTCAACATTTCCGTGTCGCCCTTATTCCCTTTTTTGCGGCA
TTTTGCCTTCCTGTTTTTGCTCACCCAGAAACGCTGGTGAAAGTAAAAGATGCTGAAGATCAGTTGGGTG
CACGAGTGGGTTACATCGAACTGGATCTCAACAGCGGTAAGATCCTTGAGAGTTTTCGCCCCGAAGAACG
TTTTCCAATGATGAGCACTTTTAAAGTTCTGCTATGTGGCGCGGTATTATCCCGTATTGACGCCGGGCAA
GAGCAACTCGGTCGCCGCATACACTATTCTCAGAATGACTTGGTTGAGTACTCACCAGTCACAGAAAAGC
ATCTTACGGATGGCATGACAGTAAGAGAATTATGCAGTGCTGCCATAACCATGAGTGATAACACTGCGGC
CAACTTACTTCTGACAACGATCGGAGGACCGAAGGAGCTAACCGCTTTTTTGCACAACATGGGGGATCAT
GTAACTCGCCTTGATCGTTGGGAACCGGAGCTGAATGAAGCCATACCAAACGACGAGCGTGACACCACGA
TGCCTGTAGCAATGGCAACAACGTTGCGCAAACTATTAACTGGCGAACTACTTACTCTAGCTTCCCGGCA
ACAATTAATAGACTGGATGGAGGCGGATAAAGTTGCAGGACCACTTCTGCGCTCGGCCCTTCCGGCTGGC
TGGTTTATTGCTGATAAATCTGGAGCCGGTGAGCGTGGGTCTCGCGGTATCATTGCAGCACTGGGGCCAG
ATGGTAAGCCCTCCCGTATCGTAGTTATCTACACGACGGGGAGTCAGGCAACTATGGATGAACGAAATAG
ACAGATCGCTGAGATAGGTGCCTCACTGATTAAGCATTGGTAACTGTCAGACCAAGTTTACTCATATATA
CTTTAGATTGATTTAAAACTTCATTTTTAATTTAAAAGGATCTAGGTGAAGATCCTTTTTGATAATCTCA
TGACCAAAATCCCTTAACGTGAGTTTTCGTTCCACTGAGCGTCAGACCCCGTAGAAAAGATCAAAGGATC
TTCTTGAGATCCTTTTTTTCTGCGCGTAATCTGCTGCTTGCAAACAAAAAAACCACCGCTACCAGCGGTG
GTTTGTTTGCCGGATCAAGAGCTACCAACTCTTTTTCCGAAGGTAACTGGCTTCAGCAGAGCGCAGATAC
CAAATACTGTTCTTCTAGTGTAGCCGTAGTTAGGCCACCACTTCAAGAACTCTGTAGCACCGCCTACATA
CCTCGCTCTGCTAATCCTGTTACCAGTGGCTGCTGCCAGTGGCGATAAGTCGTGTCTTACCGGGTTGGAC
TCAAGACGATAGTTACCGGATAAGGCGCAGCGGTCGGGCTGAACGGGGGGTTCGTGCACACAGCCCAGCT
TGGAGCGAACGACCTACACCGAACTGAGATACCTACAGCGTGAGCTATGAGAAAGCGCCACGCTTCCCGA
AGGGAGAAAGGCGGACAGGTATCCGGTAAGCGGCAGGGTCGGAACAGGAGAGCGCACGAGGGAGCTTCCA
GGGGGAAACGCCTGGTATCTTTATAGTCCTGTCGGGTTTCGCCACCTCTGACTTGAGCGTCGATTTTTGT
GATGCTCGTCAGGGGGGCGGAGCCTATGGAAAAACGCCAGCAACGCG
Features (pLannotate 1.2.2; 24 found; start..end, strand, type, name):
     58..85      +  repeat_region  AAV2 ITR (fragment): inverted terminal repeat of adeno-associated virus serotype 2 inverted
    114..141     +  repeat_region  AAV2 ITR (fragment): inverted terminal repeat of adeno-associated virus serotype 2 inverted
    204..270     +  CDS            small t antigen (fragment): SV40 (simian virus 40) small t antigen
    277..1455    +  promoter       EF-1α promoter: strong constitutive promoter for human elongation factor EF-1α
   1462..1479    +  misc_feature   MCS (fragment): pUC18/19 multiple cloning site
   1486..1519    +  protein_bind   lox2272: Cre-mediated recombination occurs in the 8-bp core sequence (GGATACTT). lox2272 sites are compatible with each other, but incompatible with loxP or loxN sites (Lee and Saito, 1988). Cre recombinase
   1520..1569    -  intron         β-globin intron (fragment): internally truncated intron from human β-globin
   1570..1603    +  protein_bind   loxP: Cre-mediated recombination occurs in the 8-bp core sequence (GCATACAT). Cre recombinase
   1615..2334    -  CDS            EYFP: enhanced YFP mammalian codon-optimized
   2350..3276    -  CDS            ChR2(H134R): H134R mutant of an N-terminal fragment of channelrhodopsin-2 from the alga Chlamydomonas reinhardtii (Nagel et al., 2005) blue light-activated cation channel
   3287..3320    -  protein_bind   lox2272: Cre-mediated recombination occurs in the 8-bp core sequence (GGATACTT). lox2272 sites are compatible with each other, but incompatible with loxP or loxN sites (Lee and Saito, 1988). Cre recombinase
   3321..3370    -  intron         β-globin intron (fragment): internally truncated intron from human β-globin
   3371..3404    -  protein_bind   loxP: Cre-mediated recombination occurs in the 8-bp core sequence (GCATACAT). Cre recombinase
   3405..3429    +  misc_feature   MCS (fragment): pBluescript multiple cloning site
   3429..4017    +  misc_feature   WPRE: woodchuck hepatitis virus posttranscriptional regulatory element
   4049..4525    +  polyA_signal   hGH poly(A) signal: human growth hormone polyadenylation signal
   4565..4705    +  repeat_region  AAV2 ITR: inverted terminal repeat of adeno-associated virus serotype 2 inverted
   4710..4761    -  misc_feature   bom (fragment): basis of mobility region from pBR322
   4780..5235    +  rep_origin     f1 ori (sequence partly withheld): f1 bacteriophage origin of replication; arrow indicates direction of (+) strand synthesis
   5236..5285    -  misc_feature   bom (fragment): basis of mobility region from pBR322
   5387..5422    -  CDS            rop (fragment): Rop protein, which maintains plasmids at low copy number; rop
   5517..5621    +  promoter       AmpR promoter: bla
   5622..6482    +  CDS            AmpR: β-lactamase; bla; confers resistance to ampicillin, carbenicillin, and related antibiotics
   6653..7241    +  rep_origin     ori: high-copy-number ColE1/pMB1/pBR322/pUC origin of replication
