[The description below was written by a language model from this plasmid's Addgene catalogue record and pLannotate feature annotations shown in this document.]
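Description:
pAAV-Ef1a-DIO hChR2(E123A)-EYFP is an adeno-associated virus transfer plasmid built on the Stratagene pAAV backbone, modified by adding an EF-1α promoter, lox sites and a WPRE. It is maintained in bacteria as a high-copy plasmid through a ColE1/pUC-type origin with ampicillin selection (β-lactamase under its own promoter), and it also carries an f1 phage origin. AAV2 inverted terminal repeats flank the expression cassette and allow it to be packaged into recombinant AAV. The automated annotation finds the right-hand ITR intact but only short fragments of the left one, a common result for these structured repeats in sequencing-derived records.

The payload is a humanized channelrhodopsin-2 from Chlamydomonas reinhardtii carrying the E123A substitution (ChETA 2.0), fused at its C terminus to EYFP. The feature table labels this coding region ChR2(H134R), which is most likely a nearest-match name assigned by the annotation tool. The catalogue entry specifies E123A. The opsin-EYFP fusion lies in antisense orientation relative to the EF-1α promoter and is bracketed by paired lox2272 and loxP sites in opposing orientations, forming a double-floxed inverted open reading frame (DIO). Without Cre, no sense transcript is made. Cre recombination between the incompatible lox pairs inverts the cassette and then locks it in the sense orientation, so that the strong constitutive promoter drives expression only in Cre-expressing cells. A downstream WPRE enhances transcript stability and expression, and the human growth hormone poly(A) signal terminates the message. The construct is intended for cell-type-specific, ultrafast optogenetic control in mammalian cells, with EYFP fluorescence marking the expressing cells.
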