Addgene plasmid #35507: pAAV-Ef1a-DIO hChR2(E123A)-EYFP
Purpose: AAV expression of EF1a-driven, cre-dependent, hChR2 variant CheTA 2.0 for ultrafast optogenetic control.
Depositing lab: Karl Deisseroth. Depositing organization: Stanford University. Publication: Principles for applying optogenetic tools derived from direct comparative analysis of microbial opsins. Mattis J, Tye KM, Ferenczi EA, Ramakrishnan C, O'Shea DJ, Prakash R, Gunaydin LA, Hyun M, Fenno LE, Gradinaru V, Yizhar O, Deisseroth K. Nat Methods. 2011 Dec 18;9(2):159-72. doi: 10.1038/nmeth.1808. PubMed 22179551.
Backbone
  Vector backbone: pAAV
  Backbone manufacturer: Stratagene
  Backbone size w/o insert (bp): 5605
  Modifications to backbone: Addition of an Ef1a promoter, lox sites and WPRE
  Vector type: Mammalian Expression, AAV
Growth in bacteria
  Bacterial resistance: Ampicillin, 100 μg/mL
  Growth temperature: 37°C
  Growth strain: NEB Stable
  Copy number: High Copy
Gene/Insert
  Gene/Insert name: hChR2
  Species: Chlamydomonas reinhardtii
  Insert size (bp): 1661
  Mutation: E123A
  Promoter: Ef1a
  Tag / fusion protein: EYFP (C terminal on insert)
  Cloning method: Restriction Enzyme; 5′ cloning site AscI (not destroyed); 3′ cloning site NheI (not destroyed)
  Sequencing primers: 5′ CACCCACACAAAGGAAAAGGGCC; 3′ GCAATAGCATGATACAAAGG
Terms and licenses: Academic/Nonprofit Terms; Industry Terms: Not Available to Industry
How to cite: pAAV-Ef1a-DIO hChR2(E123A)-EYFP was a gift from Karl Deisseroth (Addgene plasmid # 35507 ; http://n2t.net/addgene:35507 ; RRID:Addgene_35507)
