>Addgene plasmid #35507 | pAAV-Ef1a-DIO hChR2(E123A)-EYFP | addgene partial sequence | sequence record 45161 | EGFP-N 5'-CGTCGCCGTCCAGCTCGACCAG-3'
CGACGAGAGTCTCGACCTCGATCTCCGTTCCGCCGATGTTCAGTTTGGTGGTTTTGCGGATATCTCCGTG
AATCAATATGTGCTCGTGGATCAGGACGCGCAGGTAGTGTCCCAACAACCCCCAACAATTTTTACTCATC
AGATCAATAATCGTGTGACCTACGGTGGAGCCATAGACGCTCAGGACGCCAAAACCTTCGGGCCCCAAAA
TGAACAGAATTGGGAACATACCCCAGCTCACGAAAAACAGCCATGCCATGCCGGTCACGACCTGGCGGCA
CCGACCCTTTGGCACAGTATGATAACCCTCGATATATGCTTTGGCGGCGTGAAAAAATGTGTTCGCGCCA
TAGCACAATCCAAGACAAAAGAAGATGACTTTAACATAGCCGGTTGCCATGGCGCTGGTAGCCCCCCACA
CGATAGTCCCGATGTCTGAGACAAGGAGTCCCATGGTTCTCCTGCTGTAGTCGTTGCTCAGGCCGGTGAG
GTTGCTCAGGTGGATAAGGATGACAGGACAAGTGAGCAGCCAGGCTGCATAGCGCAGCCACTGCACCCGG
TGTCCTGTGGCAAGGTAGAGCATA
