>Addgene plasmid #35507 | pAAV-Ef1a-DIO hChR2(E123A)-EYFP | addgene partial sequence | sequence record 46104 | EGFP-C 5'-CATGGTCCTGCTGGAGTTCGTG-3'
TAATAGGGCGCGCCATAACTTCGTATAATGTATGCTATACGAAGTTATTAAGAGGTTTCATATTGCTAAT
AGCAGCTACAATCCAGCTACCATTCTGCATAACTTCGTATAAAGTATCCTATACGAAGTTATTCCGGAGT
CGACTCTAGAGGATCCGGTACCTCACGACACCTGAAATGGAAGAAAAAAACTTTGAACCACTGTCTGAGG
CTTGAGAATGAACCAAGATCCAAACTCAAAAAGGGCAAATTCCAAGGAGAATTACATCAAGTGCCAAGCT
GGCCTAACTTCAGTCTCCACCCACTCAGTGTGGGGAAACTCCATCGCATAAAACCCCTCCCCCCAACCTA
AAGACGACGTACTCCAAAAGCTCGAGAACTAATCGAGGTGCCTGGACGGCGCCCGGTACTCCGTGGAGTC
ACATGAAGCGACGGCTGAGGACGGAAAGGCCCTTTTCCTTTGTGTGGGTGACTCACCCGCCCGCTCTCCC
GAGCGCCGCGTCCTCCATTTTGAGCTCCCTGCAGCAGGGCCGGGAAGCGGCCATCTTTCCGCTCACGCAA
CTGGTGCCGACCGGGCCAGCCTTGCCGCCCAGGGCGGGGCGATACACGGCGGCGCGAGGCCAGGCACCAG
AGCAGGCCGGCCAGCTTGAGACTACCCCCGTCCGATTCTCGGTGGCCGCGCTCGCAGGCCCCGCCTCGCC
GAACATGTGCGCTGGGACGCACGGGCCCCGTCGCCGCCCGCGGCCCCAAAAACCGAAATACCAGTGTGCA
GATCTTGGCCCGCATTTACAAGACTATCTTGCCAGAAAAAAAGCGTCGCAGCAGGTCATCAAAAATTTTA
AATGGCTAGAGACTTATCGAAAGCAGCGAGACAGGCGCGAAGGTGC
